>Addgene plasmid #223873 | pD(Nt)_His6-3C | addgene full sequence | sequence record 445957 | Addgene NGS Result
GGGCCAACTTTTGGCGAAAATGAGACGTTGATCGGCACGTAAGAGGGTCCAACTTTCACCATAATGAAAT
AAGATCACTACCGGGCGTATTTTTTGAGTTATCGAGATTTTCAGGAGCTAAGGAAGCTAAAATGGAGAAA
AAAATCACTGGATATACCACCGTTGATATATCCCAATGGCATCGTAAAGAACATTTTGAGGCATTTCAGT
CAGTTGCTCAATGTACCTATAACCAGACCGTTCAGCTGGATATTACGGCCTTTTTAAAGACCGTAAAGAA
AAATAAGCACAAGTTTTATCCGGCCTTTATTCACATTCTTGCCCGCCTGATGAATGCTCATCCGGAATTC
CGTATGGCAATGAAAGACGGTGAGCTGGTGATATGGGATAGTGTTCACCCTTGTTACACCGTTTTCCATG
AGCAAACTGAAACGTTTTCATCGCTCTGGAGTGAATACCACGACGATTTCCGGCAGTTTCTACACATATA
TTCGCAAGATGTGGCGTGTTACGGTGAAAACCTGGCCTATTTCCCTAAAGGGTTTATTGAGAATATGTTT
TTCGTCTCAGCCAATCCCTGGGTGAGTTTCACCAGTTTTGATTTAAACGTGGCCAATATGGACAACTTCT
TCGCCCCCGTTTTCACCATGGGCAAATATTATACGCAAGGCGACAAGGTGCTGATGCCGCTGGCGATTCA
GGTTCATCATGCCGTTTGTGATGGCTTCCATGTCGGCAGAATGCTTAATGAATTACAACAGTACTGCGAT
GAGTGGCAGGGTGGGGCGTAATTTTTTTAAGGCAGTTATTGGTGCCCTTAAACGCCTGGTTGCTACGCCT
GAATAAGTGATAATAAGCGGATGAATGGCAGAAATTCGAAAGCAAATTCGACCCGGTCGTCGGTTCAGGG
CAGGGTCGTTAAATAGCCGCTTATGTCTATTGCTGGTTTACCGGTTTATTGACTACCGGAAGCAGTGTGA
CCGTGTGCTTCTCAAATGCCTGAGGCCAGTTTGCTCAGGCTCTCCCCGTGGAGGTAATAATTGACGATAT
GATCATTTATTCTGCCTCCCAGCTGACATTCATCCGGGGTCAGCACCGTTTCTGCGGACTGGCTTTCTAC
GTGTTCCGCTTCCTTTAGCAGCCCTTGCGCCCTGAGTGCTTGCGGCAGCGTGAAGCTAATTCCCATGTCA
GCCGTTAAGTGTTCCTGTGTCACTCAAAATTGCTTTGAGAGGCTCTAAGGGCTTCTCAGTGCGTTACATC
CCTGGCTTGTTGTCCACAACCGTTAAACCTTAAAAGCTTTAAAAGCCTTATATATTCTTTTTTTTCTTAT
AAAACTTAAAACCTTAGAGGCTATTTAAGTTGCTGATTTATATTAATTTTATTGTTCAAACATGAGAGCT
TAGTACGTGAAACATGAGAGCTTAGTACGTTAGCCATGAGAGCTTAGTACGTTAGCCATGAGGGTTTAGT
TCGTTAAACATGAGAGCTTAGTACGTTAAACATGAGAGCTTAGTACGTGAAACATGAGAGCTTAGTACGT
ACTATCAACAGGTTGAACTGCTGATCAACAGATCCTCTACGCGGCCGCGGTACCATAACTTCGTATAGCA
TACATTATACGAAGTTATCTGCCAGGCACATGGGTTTTACTAGTATCGATTCGCGACCTACTCCGGAATA
TTAGGTCTCAGGCGCACCATCACCATCACCATCTGGAAGTTCTGTTCCAGGGGCCCGCAGCCATGGAGAC
CCACTGCTTGAGCCTAGAAGATCCGGCTGCTAACAAAGCCCGAAAGGAAGCTGAGTTGGCTGCTGTCACC
GCTGAGCAATAACTATCATAACCCCTAGGTGCCATTTCATTACCTCTTTCTCCGCACCCGACATAGATCT
Features (pLannotate 1.2.2; 7 found; start..end, strand, type, name):
     29..131     +  promoter       cat promoter: promoter of the E. coli cat gene encoding chloramphenicol acetyltransferase
    132..788     +  CDS            cat: CAT_ECOLX - Experimental evidence at protein level: Swiss-Prot protein existence level 1. This enzyme is an effector of chloramphenicol resistance in bacteria. From Escherichia coli. This protein is used as a marker in many commonly used cloning vectors, such as pACYC184.
   1064..1177    -  CDS            tnpA (fragment): TN5P_ECOLX - Also known as tnp. Experimental evidence at protein level: Swiss-Prot protein existence level 1. Mediates transposition of transposon Tn5 by a 'cut and paste' mechanism. First, the monomeric transposase binds the 19 bp inverted DNA repeats flanking the transposon. Then, dimerization of the DNA- bound transposase creates a synaptic DNA complex. After nicking of the first DNA strand, excision of the transposon proceeds through a series of intermediates. The transposase then mediates the insertion of the transposon at a new site by strand transfer. The activity of the wild- type tran
   1186..1542    -  rep_origin     R6K γ ori: γ replication origin from E. coli plasmid R6K; requires the R6K initiator protein pi for replication
   1595..1628    +  protein_bind   loxP: Cre-mediated recombination occurs in the 8-bp core sequence (GCATACAT). Cre recombinase
   1695..1712    +  CDS            6xHis: 6xHis affinity tag
   1776..1825    +  CDS            SET1 (fragment): solubility-enhancement tag derived from T7 phage gene 10B
