[The description below was written by a language model from this plasmid's Addgene catalogue record and pLannotate feature annotations shown in this document.]
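Description:
pD(Nt)_His6-3C is a small (about 1.9 kb) Golden Gate donor plasmid from the 4G-cloning system, a toolkit for rapid gene assembly aimed at expressing multisubunit protein complexes in diverse hosts. Its role is to supply a synthetic N-terminal His6-3C tag module that can be joined in frame to a gene of interest during assembly. It is not an expression vector in its own right, and no promoter driving the tag is annotated. The pD backbone is minimal. It carries a chloramphenicol acetyltransferase (cat) gene under its native promoter for selection, and an R6K γ origin of replication. Because this origin depends on the pi initiator protein supplied in trans, the plasmid replicates only in pir-expressing E. coli. The recorded host carries the pir-116 mutation, which maintains the plasmid at high copy. This conditional replication generally helps keep donor plasmids from persisting in standard cloning strains after an assembly reaction.

The payload region contains an annotated 6xHis affinity tag for metal-affinity purification. According to the insert name, a 3C protease recognition site follows it, allowing the tag to be removed from the purified protein, although the 3C site itself is not called out in the automated feature table. A single loxP site lies upstream of the tag; the record does not state its intended use. Two other annotations are only partial matches: a short Tn5 transposase fragment next to the origin and a brief "SET1" fragment downstream of the His tag. They are probably backbone remnants or chance similarity rather than functional elements. The Golden Gate restriction sites that release the module are not annotated in the record.
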