Addgene plasmid #223873: pD(Nt)_His6-3C
Purpose: 4G-cloning donor for N-terminal His6-3C tag
Depositing lab: Stephan Gruber. Depositing organization: Universite de Lausanne (UNIL). Publication: 4G cloning: rapid gene assembly for expression of multisubunit protein complexes in diverse hosts. Taschner M, Dickinson JB, Roisne-Hamelin F, Gruber S. Life Sci Alliance. 2024 Dec 2;8(1):e202402899. doi: 10.26508/lsa.202402899. Print 2025 Jan. PubMed 39622624.
Backbone
  Vector backbone: pD
  Vector type: Golden-Gate Donor
Growth in bacteria
  Bacterial resistance: Chloramphenicol, 25 μg/mL
  Growth temperature: 37°C
  Growth strain: Pir1 ; strain contains pir-116 mutation for plasmid maintenance at high copy
  Copy number: High Copy
Gene/Insert
  Gene/Insert name: His6-3C
  Species: Synthetic
  Cloning method: Gibson Cloning
Terms and licenses: Academic/Nonprofit Terms; Industry Terms: Not Available to Industry
Depositor comments: Please visit https://doi.org/10.1101/2024.06.17.599261 for bioRxiv preprint.
How to cite: pD(Nt)_His6-3C was a gift from Stephan Gruber (Addgene plasmid # 223873 ; http://n2t.net/addgene:223873 ; RRID:Addgene_223873)
